Addgene plasmid #238903: C-term_TEV_aMFx1 (4a)
Purpose: Plasmid insert contains the aMFx1 C-terminal tag sequence with the TEV cleavage site for use in Combinatorial Golden Gate Assembly (BsaI restriction sites).
Depositing lab: Joseph Brock. Depositing organization: Australian National University. Publication: High-throughput optimisation of protein secretion in yeast via an engineered biosensor. Cleaver A, Luo R, Smith OB, Murphy L, Schwessinger B, Brock J. Trends Biotechnol. 2025 Apr;43(4):838-867. doi: 10.1016/j.tibtech.2024.11.010. Epub 2024 Dec 13. PubMed 39674781.
Backbone
  Vector backbone: High Copy Chloramphenicol
  Backbone manufacturer: TWIST bioscience
  Vector type: Synthetic Biology
Growth in bacteria
  Bacterial resistance: Chloramphenicol, 25 μg/mL
  Growth temperature: 37°C
  Growth strain: DH5alpha
  Copy number: High Copy
Gene/Insert
  Gene/Insert name: C-term_TEV_aMFx1
  Species: Synthetic
  Cloning method: Golden Gate
Terms and licenses: Academic/Nonprofit Terms; Industry Terms: Not Available to Industry
How to cite: C-term_TEV_aMFx1 (4a) was a gift from Joseph Brock (Addgene plasmid # 238903 ; http://n2t.net/addgene:238903 ; RRID:Addgene_238903)
