[The description below was written by a language model from this plasmid's Addgene catalogue record and pLannotate feature annotations shown in this document.]
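Description:
C-term_TEV_aMFx1 (4a) is a small (about 2.3 kb) synthetic-biology part plasmid built on a commercial high-copy chloramphenicol cloning backbone. It is propagated in E. coli from a ColE1/pUC-type high-copy origin and selected with chloramphenicol through a cat (chloramphenicol acetyltransferase) gene driven by its native cat promoter and followed by the phage lambda t0 terminator. The only other annotated elements are short remnants of a lac operator and of lacZα, which appear to be leftover fragments of the cloning region rather than a functional blue/white screening cassette.

The payload is a synthetic insert encoding the aMFx1 C-terminal tag together with a TEV protease cleavage site, flanked by BsaI sites so that it can be released and joined to other parts in a combinatorial Golden Gate assembly. BsaI is a type IIS enzyme that cuts outside its recognition sequence, leaving defined overhangs that dictate the position and orientation of each part; the "4a" in the name presumably denotes the assembly slot, although the record does not define it. The TEV site would allow the tag to be removed proteolytically from a fusion protein. The automated annotation did not detect the insert itself, so its exact position and composition, and what "aMFx1" stands for, are not stated in the record. The plasmid carries no promoter or yeast maintenance elements of its own and serves purely as a part donor. The associated work concerns high-throughput optimisation of protein secretion in yeast using an engineered biosensor, which suggests this tag module is used in building libraries of secretion constructs for that purpose.
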