Features (pLannotate 1.2.2; 6 found; start..end, strand, type, name):
    379..394     -  protein_bind   lac operator (fragment): The lac repressor binds to the lac operator to inhibit transcription in E. coli. This inhibition can be relieved by adding lactose or isopropyl-β-D-thiogalactopyranoside (IPTG). lac repressor encoded by lacI
    545..1133    -  rep_origin     ori: high-copy-number ColE1/pMB1/pBR322/pUC origin of replication
   1266..1360    -  terminator     lambda t0 terminator: transcription terminator from phage lambda
   1384..2040    -  CDS            cat: CAT_ECOLX - Experimental evidence at protein level: Swiss-Prot protein existence level 1. This enzyme is an effector of chloramphenicol resistance in bacteria. From Escherichia coli. This protein is used as a marker in many commonly used cloning vectors, such as pACYC184.
   2041..2143    -  promoter       cat promoter: promoter of the E. coli cat gene encoding chloramphenicol acetyltransferase
   2218..2261    -  CDS            lacZα (fragment): LacZα fragment of β-galactosidase; lacZ fragment
>Addgene plasmid #238903 | C-term_TEV_aMFx1 (4a) | addgene full sequence | sequence record 478389 | Addgene NGS Result
AATACGTAGCGTGGTCGCATAAAAGTTAATTCTACGGGACTAAAGAGGCCGTCTCATCGGTCTCAATCCG
AAAATTTGTACTTCCAATCCTGGCATTGGTTACAATTAAAGCCAGGGCAGCCAATGTATTAATGGCTGAG
ACCTGAGACGAAAGGTGCTTGTGTTCCGACAGGCTAGGATATAATCCTAAGGCGTTACCCCAATCGTTCA
GCGTGGGATTTGCTACAACTCCTGAACGCTACATGTACGAAACCATGTTATGTATGCACAAGGCCAACAA
TAGGACGTAGCCTTGAAGTTAGGCTAGGTGGAGGCTCAGTGATGATAAGTCTGCGATGGTGGATGCATGT
GTCATGGTCATAGCTGTTTCCTGTGTGAAATTGTTATCCGCTCAGAGGGCACAATCCTATTCCGCGCTAT
CCGACAATCTCCAAGACATTAGGTGGAGTTCAGTTCGGCGTATGGCATATGTCGCTGGAAAGAACATGTG
AGCAAAAGGCCAGCAAAAGGCCAGGAACCGTAAAAAGGCCGCGTTGCTGGCGTTTTTCCATAGGCTCCGC
CCCCCTGACGAGCATCACAAAAATCGACGCTCAAGTCAGAGGTGGCGAAACCCGACAGGACTATAAAGAT
ACCAGGCGTTTCCCCCTGGAAGCTCCCTCGTGCGCTCTCCTGTTCCGACCCTGCCGCTTACCGGATACCT
GTCCGCCTTTCTCCCTTCGGGAAGCGTGGCGCTTTCTCATAGCTCACGCTGTAGGTATCTCAGTTCGGTG
TAGGTCGTTCGCTCCAAGCTGGGCTGTGTGCACGAACCCCCCGTTCAGCCCGACCGCTGCGCCTTATCCG
GTAACTATCGTCTTGAGTCCAACCCGGTAAGACACGACTTATCGCCACTGGCAGCAGCCACTGGTAACAG
GATTAGCAGAGCGAGGTATGTAGGCGGTGCTACAGAGTTCTTGAAGTGGTGGCCTAACTACGGCTACACT
AGAAGAACAGTATTTGGTATCTGCGCTCTGCTGAAGCCAGTTACCTTCGGAAAAAGAGTTGGTAGCTCTT
GATCCGGCAAACAAACCACCGCTGGTAGCGGTGGTTTTTTTGTTTGCAAGCAGCAGATTACGCGCAGAAA
AAAAGGATCTCAAGAAGATCCTTTGATCTTTTCTACGGGGTCTGACGCTCTATTCAACAAAGCCGCCGTC
CCGTCAAGTCAGCGTAAATGGGTAGGGGGCTTCAAATCGTCCCCCCATACGATATAAGTTGTTACTAGTG
CTTGGATTCTCACCAATAAAAAACGCCCGGCGGCAACCGAGCGTTCTGAACAAATCCAGATGGAGTTCTG
AGGTCATTACTGGATCTATCAACAGGAGTCCAAGCGAGCTCGATATCAAATTACGCCCCGCCCTGCCACT
CATCGCAGTACTGTTGTAATTCATTAAGCATTCTGCCGACATGGAAGCCATCACAAACGGCATGATGAAC
CTGAATCGCCAGCGGCATCAGCACCTTGTCGCCTTGCGTATAATATTTGCCCATGGTGAAAACGGGGGCG
AAGAAGTTGTCCATATTGGCCACGTTTAAATCAAAACTGGTGAAACTCACCCAGGGATTGGCTGAGACGA
AAAACATATTCTCAATAAACCCTTTAGGGAAATAGGCCAGGTTTTCACCGTAACACGCCACATCTTGCGA
ATATATGTGTAGAAACTGCCGGAAATCGTCGTGGTATTCACTCCAGAGCGATGAAAACGTTTCAGTTTGC
TCATGGAAAACGGTGTAACAAGGGTGAACACTATCCCATATCACCAGCTCACCGTCTTTCATTGCCATAC
GAAATTCCGGATGAGCATTCATCAGGCGGGCAAGAATGTGAATAAAGGCCGGATAAAACTTGTGCTTATT
TTTCTTTACGGTCTTTAAAAAGGCCGTAATATCCAGCTGAACGGTCTGGTTATAGGTACATTGAGCAACT
GACTGAAATGCCTCAAAATGTTCTTTACGATGCCATTGGGATATATCAACGGTGGTATATCCAGTGATTT
TTTTCTCCATTTTAGCTTCCTTAGCTCCTGAAAATCTCGATAACTCAAAAAATACGCCCGGTAGTGATCT
TATTTCATTATGGTGAAAGTTGGAACCTCTTACGTGCCGATCAACGTCTCATTGATACCTGAAACAAAAC
CCATCGTACGGCCAAGGAAGTCTCCAATAACTGTGATCCACCACAAGCGCCAGGGTTTTCCCAGTCACGA
CGTTGTAAAACGACGGCCAGTCATGCATAATCCGCACGCATCTGGAATAAGGAAGTGCCATTCCGCCTGA
CCT
